Addgene plasmid #174145: pKHH030_sgRB1#2
Purpose: Lentiviral vector expressing a sgRNA against the human RB1 gene
Depositing lab: Julien Sage. Depositing organization: Stanford University. Publication: The AMBRA1 E3 ligase adaptor regulates the stability of cyclin D. Chaikovsky AC, Li C, Jeng EE, Loebell S, Lee MC, Murray CW, Cheng R, Demeter J, Swaney DL, Chen SH, Newton BW, Johnson JR, Drainas AP, Shue YT, Seoane JA, Srinivasan P, He A, Yoshida A, Hipkins SQ, McCrea E, Poltorack CD, Krogan NJ, Diehl JA, Kong C, Jackson PK, Curtis C, Petrov DA, Bassik MC, Winslow MM, Sage J. Nature. 2021 Apr;592(7856):794-798. doi: 10.1038/s41586-021-03474-7. Epub 2021 Apr 14. PubMed 33854239.
Backbone
  Vector backbone: pKHH030
  Vector type: Mammalian Expression, Lentiviral, CRISPR
  Selectable markers: Puromycin ; GFP
Growth in bacteria
  Bacterial resistance: Ampicillin, 100 μg/mL
  Growth temperature: 37°C
  Growth strain: NEB Stable
  Copy number: High Copy
Gene/Insert
  Gene/Insert name: RB1 sgRNA
  gRNA/shRNA sequence: GGGTCCTCCTCAGGAGGGGG
  Species: H. sapiens (human)
  Insert size (bp): 20
  Promoter: hU6
  Cloning method: Restriction Enzyme; 5′ cloning site BbsI (destroyed during cloning); 3′ cloning site BbsI (destroyed during cloning)
Terms and licenses: Academic/Nonprofit Terms; Industry Terms: Not Available to Industry
How to cite: pKHH030_sgRB1#2 was a gift from Julien Sage (Addgene plasmid # 174145 ; http://n2t.net/addgene:174145 ; RRID:Addgene_174145)
