[The description below was written by a language model from this plasmid's Addgene catalogue record and pLannotate feature annotations shown in this document.]
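Description:
pKHH030_sgRB1#2 is a lentiviral CRISPR guide-RNA vector of about 8.8 kb, built on the pKHH030 backbone and designed to deliver a single guide RNA targeting the human RB1 gene into mammalian cells. In bacteria it is maintained through a high-copy ColE1/pUC-type origin and selected with ampicillin via the β-lactamase gene. The viral portion has a CMV enhancer/promoter placed upstream of a truncated HIV-1 5' LTR, which allows transcription of the viral genome in packaging cells. This is followed by the Ψ packaging signal with a gag fragment, the Rev response element for Rev-dependent nuclear export, and the cPPT/CTS element that aids nuclear import. A WPRE near the 3' end enhances transcript expression, and a second truncated LTR, preceded by a nef fragment, closes the proviral unit.

The payload consists of two expression units. A human U6 RNA polymerase III promoter drives the 20-nucleotide RB1 spacer, which was inserted between BbsI sites that were destroyed during cloning. The spacer is fused to an S. pyogenes Cas9 guide scaffold, annotated as a tracrRNA fragment. Downstream, an EF-1α promoter drives puromycin N-acetyltransferase followed by EGFP, so transduced cells can be selected with puromycin or tracked and sorted by fluorescence. The feature table does not annotate the element linking these two coding sequences. A single loxP site lies after EGFP. No Cas9 is annotated, so the nuclease must be supplied separately, for example by Cas9-expressing cells. The "#2" in the name suggests it is one of several RB1 guides. The vector is suited to RB1 knockout, and the associated publication concerns regulation of cyclin D stability.
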