Features (pLannotate 1.2.2; 23 found; start..end, strand, type, name):
    138..517     +  enhancer       CMV enhancer: human cytomegalovirus immediate early enhancer
    518..717     +  promoter       CMV promoter: human cytomegalovirus (CMV) immediate early promoter
    735..915     +  LTR            5' LTR (truncated): truncated 5' long terminal repeat (LTR) from HIV-1
    962..1087    +  misc_feature   HIV-1 Ψ: packaging signal of human immunodeficiency virus type 1
   1071..1409    +  CDS            HIV-1 gag (fragment): gag protein from human immunodeficiency virus 1; gag
   1584..1817    +  misc_feature   RRE: The Rev response element (RRE) of HIV-1 allows for Rev-dependent mRNA export from the nucleus to the cytoplasm.
   2194..2294    +  CDS            Rev (fragment): human immunodeficiency virus 1 (HIV-1) Rev protein; rev; enhances nuclear export of unspliced and incompletely spliced viral mRNAs
   2344..2461    +  misc_feature   cPPT/CTS: central polypurine tract and central termination sequence of HIV-1
   2529..2769    +  promoter       U6 promoter: RNA polymerase III promoter for human U6 snRNA
   2816..2883    +  misc_RNA       tracrRNA (fragment): trans-activating CRISPR RNA for the Streptococcus pyogenes CRISPR/Cas9 system
   2942..4113    +  promoter       EF-1α promoter: strong constitutive promoter for human elongation factor EF-1α
   4125..4721    +  CDS            PuroR: puromycin N-acetyltransferase; pac from Streptomyces alboniger; confers resistance to puromycin
   4797..5516    +  CDS            EGFP: the original enhanced GFP (Yang et al., 1996) mammalian codon-optimized
   5539..5572    +  protein_bind   loxP: Cre-mediated recombination occurs in the 8-bp core sequence (GCATACAT). Cre recombinase
   5605..5628    +  misc_feature   MCS (fragment): pBluescript multiple cloning site
   5628..6216    +  misc_feature   WPRE: woodchuck hepatitis virus posttranscriptional regulatory element
   6217..6236    +  misc_feature   MCS (fragment): pBluescript multiple cloning site
   6238..6738    +  CDS            nef (fragment): NEF_HV1LA - Experimental evidence at protein level: Swiss-Prot protein existence level 1. Extracellular Nef protein targets CD4(+) T-lymphocytes for apoptosis by interacting with CXCR4 surface receptors. From Human immunodeficiency virus type 1 group M subtype B (isolate Lai) (HIV-1).
   6745..6925    +  LTR            5' LTR (truncated): truncated 5' long terminal repeat (LTR) from HIV-1
   6987..7575    -  rep_origin     ori: high-copy-number ColE1/pMB1/pBR322/pUC origin of replication
   7745..8605    -  CDS            AmpR: β-lactamase; bla; confers resistance to ampicillin, carbenicillin, and related antibiotics
   8606..8710    -  promoter       AmpR promoter: bla
   8769..8821    -  misc_feature   bom (fragment): basis of mobility region from pBR322
>Addgene plasmid #174145 | pKHH030_sgRB1#2 | addgene full sequence | sequence record 342336 | Addgene NGS Result
GTTGGAGGTCGCTGAGTAGTGCGCGAGCAAAATTTAAGCTACAACAAGGCAAGGCTTGACCGACAATTGC
ATGAAGAATCTGCTTAGGGTTAGGCGTTTTGCGCTGCTTCGCGATGTACGGGCCAGATATACGCGTTGAC
ATTGATTATTGACTAGTTATTAATAGTAATCAATTACGGGGTCATTAGTTCATAGCCCATATATGGAGTT
CCGCGTTACATAACTTACGGTAAATGGCCCGCCTGGCTGACCGCCCAACGACCCCCGCCCATTGACGTCA
ATAATGACGTATGTTCCCATAGTAACGCCAATAGGGACTTTCCATTGACGTCAATGGGTGGAGTATTTAC
GGTAAACTGCCCACTTGGCAGTACATCAAGTGTATCATATGCCAAGTACGCCCCCTATTGACGTCAATGA
CGGTAAATGGCCCGCCTGGCATTATGCCCAGTACATGACCTTATGGGACTTTCCTACTTGGCAGTACATC
TACGTATTAGTCATCGCTATTACCATGGTGATGCGGTTTTGGCAGTACATCAATGGGCGTGGATAGCGGT
TTGACTCACGGGGATTTCCAAGTCTCCACCCCATTGACGTCAATGGGAGTTTGTTTTGGCACCAAAATCA
ACGGGACTTTCCAAAATGTCGTAACAACTCCGCCCCATTGACGCAAATGGGCGGTAGGCGTGTACGGTGG
GAGGTCTATATAAGCAGCGCGTTTTGCCTGTACTGGGTCTCTCTGGTTAGACCAGATCTGAGCCTGGGAG
CTCTCTGGCTAACTAGGGAACCCACTGCTTAAGCCTCAATAAAGCTTGCCTTGAGTGCTTCAAGTAGTGT
GTGCCCGTCTGTTGTGTGACTCTGGTAACTAGAGATCCCTCAGACCCTTTTAGTCAGTGTGGAAAATCTC
TAGCAGTGGCGCCCGAACAGGGACTTGAAAGCGAAAGGGAAACCAGAGGAGCTCTCTCGACGCAGGACTC
GGCTTGCTGAAGCGCGCACGGCAAGAGGCGAGGGGCGGCGACTGGTGAGTACGCCAAAAATTTTGACTAG
CGGAGGCTAGAAGGAGAGAGATGGGTGCGAGAGCGTCAGTATTAAGCGGGGGAGAATTAGATCGCGATGG
GAAAAAATTCGGTTAAGGCCAGGGGGAAAGAAAAAATATAAATTAAAACATATAGTATGGGCAAGCAGGG
AGCTAGAACGATTCGCAGTTAATCCTGGCCTGTTAGAAACATCAGAAGGCTGTAGACAAATACTGGGACA
GCTACAACCATCCCTTCAGACAGGATCAGAAGAACTTAGATCATTATATAATACAGTAGCAACCCTCTAT
TGTGTGCATCAAAGGATAGAGATAAAAGACACCAAGGAAGCTTTAGACAAGATAGAGGAAGAGCAAAACA
AAAGTAAGACCACCGCACAGCAAGCGGCCGGCCGCTGATCTTCAGACCTGGAGGAGGAGATATGAGGGAC
AATTGGAGAAGTGAATTATATAAATATAAAGTAGTAAAAATTGAACCATTAGGAGTAGCACCCACCAAGG
CAAAGAGAAGAGTGGTGCAGAGAGAAAAAAGAGCAGTGGGAATAGGAGCTTTGTTCCTTGGGTTCTTGGG
AGCAGCAGGAAGCACTATGGGCGCAGCGTCAATGACGCTGACGGTACAGGCCAGACAATTATTGTCTGGT
ATAGTGCAGCAGCAGAACAATTTGCTGAGGGCTATTGAGGCGCAACAGCATCTGTTGCAACTCACAGTCT
GGGGCATCAAGCAGCTCCAGGCAAGAATCCTGGCTGTGGAAAGATACCTAAAGGATCAACAGCTCCTGGG
GATTTGGGGTTGCTCTGGAAAACTCATTTGCACCACTGCTGTGCCTTGGAATGCTAGTTGGAGTAATAAA
TCTCTGGAACAGATTTGGAATCACACGACCTGGATGGAGTGGGACAGAGAAATTAACAATTACACAAGCT
TAATACACTCCTTAATTGAAGAATCGCAAAACCAGCAAGAAAAGAATGAACAAGAATTATTGGAATTAGA
TAAATGGGCAAGTTTGTGGAATTGGTTTAACATAACAAATTGGCTGTGGTATATAAAATTATTCATAATG
ATAGTAGGAGGCTTGGTAGGTTTAAGAATAGTTTTTGCTGTACTTTCTATAGTGAATAGAGTTAGGCAGG
GATATTCACCATTATCGTTTCAGACCCACCTCCCAACCCCGAGGGGACCCGACAGGCCCGAAGGAATAGA
AGAAGAAGGTGGAGAGAGAGACAGAGACAGATCCATTCGATTAGTGAACGGATCGGCACTGCGTGCGCCA
ATTCTGCAGACAAATGGCAGTATTCATCCACAATTTTAAAAGAAAAGGGGGGATTGGGGGGTACAGTGCA
GGGGAAAGAATAGTAGACATAATAGCAACAGACATACAAACTAAAGAATTACAAAAACAAATTACAAAAA
TTCAAAATTTTCGGGTTTATTACAGGGACAGCAGAGATCCAGTTTGGTTAGTACCGGGCCCGCTCTCGAG
GCGGCCGCGAGGGCCTATTTCCCATGATTCCTTCATATTTGCATATACGATACAAGGCTGTTAGAGAGAT
AATTGGAATTAATTTGACTGTAAACACAAAGATATTAGTACAAAATACGTGACGTAGAAAGTAATAATTT
CTTGGGTAGTTTGCAGTTTTAAAATTATGTTTTAAAATGGACTATCATATGCTTACCGTAACTTGAAAGT
ATTTCGATTTCTTGGCTTTATATATCTTGTGGAAAGGACGAAACACCGGGTCCTCCTCAGGAGGGGGGTT
TAAGAGCTAAGCTGGAAACAGCATAGCAAGTTTAAATAAGGCTAGTCCGTTATCAACTTGAAAAAGTGGC
ACCGAGTCGGTGCTTTTTTTCCTAGGGGATCCATTATCTAGAGCGTGGATAACCGTATTACCGCCATGCA
TGTGCCCGTCAGTGGGCAGAGCGCACATCGCCCACAGTCCCCGAGAAGTTGGGGGGAGGGGTCGGCAATT
GAACCGGTGCCTAGAGAAGGTGGCGCGGGGTAAACTGGGAAAGTGATGTCGTGTACTGGCTCCGCCTTTT
TCCCGAGGGTGGGGGAGAACCGTATATAAGTGCAGTAGTCGCCGTGAACGTTCTTTTTCGCAACGGGTTT
GCCGCCAGAACACAGGTAAGTGCCGTGTGTGGTTCCCGCGGGCCTGGCCTCTTTACGGGTTATGGCCCTT
GCGTGCCTTGAATTACTTCCACCTGGCTGCAGTACGTGATTCTTGATCCCGAGCTTCGGGTTGGAAGTGG
GTGGGAGAGTTCGAGGCCTTGCGCTTAAGGAGCCCCTTCGCCTCGTGCTTGAGTTGAGGCCTGGCCTGGG
CGCTGGGGCCGCCGCGTGCGAATCTGGTGGCACCTTCGCGCCTGTCTCGCTGCTTTCGATAAGTCTCTAG
CCATTTAAAATTTTTGATGACCTGCTGCGACGCTTTTTTTCTGGCAAGATAGTCTTGTAAATGCGGGCCA
AGATCTGCACACTGGTATTTCGGTTTTTGGGGCCGCGGGCGGCGACGGGGCCCGTGCGTCCCAGCGCACA
TGTTCGGCGAGGCGGGGCCTGCGAGCGCGGCCACCGAGAATCGGACGGGGGTAGTCTCAAGCTGGCCGGC
CTGCTCTGGTGCCTGGCCTCGCGCCGCCGTGTATCGCCCCGCCCTGGGCGGCAAGGCTGGCCCGGTCGGC
ACCAGTTGCGTGAGCGGAAAGATGGCCGCTTCCCGGCCCTGCTGCAGGGAGCTCAAAATGGAGGACGCGG
CGCTCGGGAGAGCGGGCGGGTGAGTCACCCACACAAAGGAAAAGGGCCTTTCCGTCCTCAGCCGTCGCTT
CATGTGACTCCACGGAGTACCGGGCGCCGTCCAGGCACCTCGATTAGTTCTCGCGCTTTTGGAGTACGTC
GTCTTTAGGTTGGGGGGAGGGGTTTTATGCGATGGAGTTTCCCCACACTGAGTGGGTGGAGACTGAAGTT
AGGCCAGCTTGGCACTTGATGTAATTCTCCTTGGAATTTGCCCTTTTTGAGTTTGGATCTTGGTTCATTC
TCAAGCCTCAGACAGTGGTTCAAAGTTTTTTTCTTCCATTTCAGGTGTCGTGAGCTAGCCCACCATGACC
GAGTACAAGCCCACGGTGCGCCTCGCCACCCGCGACGACGTCCCCCGGGCCGTACGCACCCTCGCCGCCG
CGTTCGCCGACTACCCCGCCACGCGCCACACCGTCGACCCGGACCGCCACATCGAGCGGGTCACCGAGCT
GCAAGAACTCTTCCTCACGCGCGTCGGGCTCGACATCGGCAAGGTGTGGGTCGCGGACGACGGCGCCGCG
GTGGCGGTCTGGACCACGCCGGAGAGCGTCGAAGCGGGGGCGGTGTTCGCCGAGATCGGCCCGCGCATGG
CCGAGTTGAGCGGTTCCCGGCTGGCCGCGCAGCAACAGATGGAAGGCCTCCTGGCGCCGCACCGGCCCAA
GGAGCCCGCGTGGTTCCTGGCCACCGTCGGCGTCTCGCCCGACCACCAGGGCAAGGGTCTGGGCAGCGCC
GTCGTGCTCCCCGGAGTGGAGGCGGCCGAGCGCGCCGGGGTGCCCGCCTTCCTGGAGACCTCCGCGCCCC
GCAACCTCCCCTTCTACGAGCGGCTCGGCTTCACCGTCACCGCCGACGTCGAGGTGCCCGAAGGACCGCG
CACCTGGTGCATGACCCGCAAGCCCGGTGCCGGATCGGGAGAGGGCAGAGGAAGTCTGCTAACATGCGGT
GACGTCGAGGAGAATCCTGGCCCACCGGTCGCCACCATGGTGAGCAAGGGCGAGGAGCTGTTCACCGGGG
TGGTGCCCATCCTGGTCGAGCTGGACGGCGACGTAAACGGCCACAAGTTCAGCGTGTCTGGCGAGGGCGA
GGGCGATGCCACCTACGGCAAGCTGACCCTGAAGTTCATCTGCACCACCGGCAAGCTGCCCGTGCCCTGG
CCCACCCTCGTGACCACCCTGACCTACGGCGTGCAGTGCTTCAGCCGCTACCCCGACCACATGAAGCAGC
ACGACTTCTTCAAGTCCGCCATGCCCGAAGGCTACGTCCAGGAGCGCACCATCTTCTTCAAGGACGACGG
CAACTACAAGACCCGCGCCGAGGTGAAGTTCGAGGGCGACACCCTGGTGAACCGCATCGAGCTGAAGGGC
ATCGACTTCAAGGAGGACGGCAACATCCTGGGGCACAAGCTGGAGTACAACTACAACAGCCACAACGTCT
ATATCATGGCCGACAAGCAGAAGAACGGCATCAAGGCGAACTTCAAGATCCGCCACAACATCGAGGACGG
CAGCGTGCAGCTCGCCGACCACTACCAGCAGAACACCCCCATCGGCGACGGCCCCGTGCTGCTGCCCGAC
AACCACTACCTGAGCACCCAGTCCGCCCTGAGCAAAGACCCCAACGAGAAGCGCGATCACATGGTCCTGC
TGGAGTTCGTGACCGCCGCCGGGATCACTCTCGGCATGGACGAGCTGTACAAGTAATAAGAATTCGTCGA
GGGACCTAATAACTTCGTATAGCATACATTATACGAAGTTATACATGTTTAAGGGTTCCGGTTCCACTAG
GTACAATTCGATATCAAGCTTATCGATAATCAACCTCTGGATTACAAAATTTGTGAAAGATTGACTGGTA
TTCTTAACTATGTTGCTCCTTTTACGCTATGTGGATACGCTGCTTTAATGCCTTTGTATCATGCTATTGC
TTCCCGTATGGCTTTCATTTTCTCCTCCTTGTATAAATCCTGGTTGCTGTCTCTTTATGAGGAGTTGTGG
CCCGTTGTCAGGCAACGTGGCGTGGTGTGCACTGTGTTTGCTGACGCAACCCCCACTGGTTGGGGCATTG
CCACCACCTGTCAGCTCCTTTCCGGGACTTTCGCTTTCCCCCTCCCTATTGCCACGGCGGAACTCATCGC
CGCCTGCCTTGCCCGCTGCTGGACAGGGGCTCGGCTGTTGGGCACTGACAATTCCGTGGTGTTGTCGGGG
AAATCATCGTCCTTTCCTTGGCTGCTCGCCTGTGTTGCCACCTGGATTCTGCGCGGGACGTCCTTCTGCT
ACGTCCCTTCGGCCCTCAATCCAGCGGACCTTCCTTCCCGCGGCCTGCTGCCGGCTCTGCGGCCTCTTCC
GCGACTTCGCCTTCGCCCTCAGACGAGTCGGATCTCCCTTTGGGCCGCCTCCCCGCATCGATACCGTCGA
CCTCGATCGAGACCTAGAAAAACATGGAGCAATCACAAGTAGCAATACAGCAGCTACCAATGCTGATTGT
GCCTGGCTAGAAGCACAAGAGGAGGAGGAGGTGGGTTTTCCAGTCACACCTCAGGTACCTTTAAGACCAA
TGACTTACAAGGCAGCTGTAGATCTTAGCCACTTTTTAAAAGAAAAGGGGGGACTGGAAGGGCTAATTCA
CTCCCAACGAAGTCAAGATATCCTTGATCTGTGGATCTACCACACACAAGGCTACTTCCCTGATTGGCAG
AACTACACACCAGGGCCAGGGATCAGATATCCACTGACCTTTGGATGGTGCTACAAGCTAGTACCAGTTG
AGCAAGAGAAGGTAGAAGAAGCCAATGAAGGAGAGAACACCCGCTTGTTACACCCTGTGAGCCTGCATGG
GATGGATGACCCGGAGAGAGAAGTATTAGAGTGGAGGTTTGACAGCCGCCTAGCATTTCATCACATGGCC
CGAGAGCTGCATCCGGACTGTACTGGGTCTCTCTGGTTAGACCAGATCTGAGCCTGGGAGCTCTCTGGCT
AACTAGGGAACCCACTGCTTAAGCCTCAATAAAGCTTGCCTTGAGTGCTTCAAGTAGTGTGTGCCCGTCT
GTTGTGTGACTCTGGTAACTAGAGATCCCTCAGACCCTTTTAGTCAGTGTGGAAAATCTCTAGCAGCATG
TGAGCAAAAGGCCAGCAAAAGGCCAGGAACCGTAAAAAGGCCGCGTTGCTGGCGTTTTTCCATAGGCTCC
GCCCCCCTGACGAGCATCACAAAAATCGACGCTCAAGTCAGAGGTGGCGAAACCCGACAGGACTATAAAG
ATACCAGGCGTTTCCCCCTGGAAGCTCCCTCGTGCGCTCTCCTGTTCCGACCCTGCCGCTTACCGGATAC
CTGTCCGCCTTTCTCCCTTCGGGAAGCGTGGCGCTTTCTCATAGCTCACGCTGTAGGTATCTCAGTTCGG
TGTAGGTCGTTCGCTCCAAGCTGGGCTGTGTGCACGAACCCCCCGTTCAGCCCGACCGCTGCGCCTTATC
CGGTAACTATCGTCTTGAGTCCAACCCGGTAAGACACGACTTATCGCCACTGGCAGCAGCCACTGGTAAC
AGGATTAGCAGAGCGAGGTATGTAGGCGGTGCTACAGAGTTCTTGAAGTGGTGGCCTAACTACGGCTACA
CTAGAAGAACAGTATTTGGTATCTGCGCTCTGCTGAAGCCAGTTACCTTCGGAAAAAGAGTTGGTAGCTC
TTGATCCGGCAAACAAACCACCGCTGGTAGCGGTGGTTTTTTTGTTTGCAAGCAGCAGATTACGCGCAGA
AAAAAAGGATCTCAAGAAGATCCTTTGATCTTTTCTACGGGGTCTGACGCTCGTGGAACGAAAACTCACG
TTAAGGGATTTTGGTCATGAGATTATCAAAAAGGATCTTCACCTAGATCCTTTTAAATTAAAAATGAAGT
TTTAAATCAATCTAAAGTATATATGAGTAAACTTGGTCTGACAGTTACCAATGCTTAATCAGTGAGGCAC
CTATCTCAGCGATCTGTCTATTTCGTTCATCCATAGTTGCCTGACTCCCCGTCGTGTAGATAACTACGAT
ACGGGAGGGCTTACCATCTGGCCCCAGTGCTGCAATGATACCGCGAGACCCACGCTCACCGGCTCCAGAT
TTATCAGCAATAAACCAGCCAGCCGGAAGGGCCGAGCGCAGAAGTGGTCCTGCAACTTTATCCGCCTCCA
TCCAGTCTATTAATTGTTGCCGGGAAGCTAGAGTAAGTAGTTCGCCAGTTAATAGTTTGCGCAACGTTGT
TGCCATTGCTACAGGCATCGTGGTGTCACGCTCGTCGTTTGGTATGGCTTCATTCAGCTCCGGTTCCCAA
CGATCAAGGCGAGTTACATGATCCCCCATGTTGTGCAAAAAAGCGGTTAGCTCCTTCGGTCCTCCGATCG
TTGTCAGAAGTAAGTTGGCCGCAGTGTTATCACTCATGGTTATGGCAGCACTGCATAATTCTCTTACTGT
CATGCCATCCGTAAGATGCTTTTCTGTGACTGGTGAGTACTCAACCAAGTCATTCTGAGAATAGTGTATG
CGGCGACCGAGTTGCTCTTGCCCGGCGTCAATACGGGATAATACCGCGCCACATAGCAGAACTTTAAAAG
TGCTCATCATTGGAAAACGTTCTTCGGGGCGAAAACTCTCAAGGATCTTACCGCTGTTGAGATCCAGTTC
GATGTAACCCACTCGTGCACCCAACTGATCTTCAGCATCTTTTACTTTCACCAGCGTTTCTGGGTGAGCA
AAAACAGGAAGGCAAAATGCCGCAAAAAAGGGAATAAGGGCGACACGGAAATGTTGAATACTCATACTCT
TCCTTTTTCAATATTATTGAAGCATTTATCAGGGTTATTGTCTCATGAGCGGATACATATTTGAATGTAT
TTAGAAAAATAAACAAATAGGGGTTCCGCGCACATTTCCCCGAAAAGTGCCACCTGACGTCGACGGATCG
GGAGATCTCCCGATCCCCTATGGTGCACTCTCAGTACAATCTGCTCTGATGCCGCATAGTTAAGCCAGTA
TCTGCTCCCTGCTTGTGT
